>Addgene plasmid #200091 | WT TXNIP-FLAG | addgene full sequence | sequence record 392032 | Addgene NGS Result
TCCGCGTTACATAACTTACGGTAAATGGCCCGCCTGGCTGACCGCCCAACGACCCCCGCCCATTGACGTC
AATAATGACGTATGTTCCCATAGTAACGCCAATAGGGACTTTCCATTGACGTCAATGGGTGGAGTATTTA
CGGTAAACTGCCCACTTGGCAGTACATCAAGTGTATCATATGCCAAGTACGCCCCCTATTGACGTCAATG
ACGGTAAATGGCCCGCCTGGCATTATGCCCAGTACATGACCTTATGGGACTTTCCTACTTGGCAGTACAT
CTACGTATTAGTCATCGCTATTACCATGGTGATGCGGTTTTGGCAGTACATCAATGGGCGTGGATAGCGG
TTTGACTCACGGGGATTTCCAAGTCTCCACCCCATTGACGTCAATGGGAGTTTGTTTTGGCACCAAAATC
AACGGGACTTTCCAAAATGTCGTAACAACTCCGCCCCATTGACGCAAATGGGCGGTAGGCGTGTACGGTG
GGAGGTCTATATAAGCAGAGCTCAATAAAAGAGCCCACAACCCCTCACTCGGCGCGCCAGTCTTCCGATA
GACTGCGTCGCCCGGGTACCCGTATTCCCAATAAAGCCTCTTGCTGTTTGCATCCGAATCGTGGTCTCGC
TGTTCCTTGGGAGGGTCTCCTCTGAGTGATTGACTACCCACGACGGGGGTCTTTCATTTGGGGGCTCGTC
CGGGATTTGGAGACCCCTGCCCAGGGACCACCGACCCACCACCGGGAGGTAAGCTGGCCAGCAACTTATC
TGTGTCTGTCCGATTGTCTAGTGTCTATGTTTGATGTTATGCGCCTGCGTCTGTACTAGTTAGCTAACTA
GCTCTGTATCTGGCGGACCCGTGGTGGAACTGACGAGTTCTGAACACCCGGCCGCAACCCTGGGAGACGT
CCCAGGGACTTTGGGGGCCGTTTTTGTGGCCCGACCTGAGGAAGGGAGTCGATGTGGAATCCGACCCCGT
CAGGATATGTGGTTCTGGTAGGAGACGAGAACCTAAAACAGTTCCCGCCTCCGTCTGAATTTTTGCTTTC
GGTTTGGAACCGAAGCCGCGCGTCTTGTCTGCTGCAGCGCTGCAGCATCGTTCTGTGTTGTCTCTGTCTG
ACTGTGTTTCTGTATTTGTCTGAAAATTAGGGCCAGACTGTTACCACTCCCTTAAGTTTGACCTTAGGTC
ACTGGAAAGATGTCGAGCGGATCGCTCACAACCAGTCGGTAGATGTCAAGAAGAGACGTTGGGTTACCTT
CTGCTCTGCAGAATGGCCAACCTTTAACGTCGGATGGCCGCGAGACGGCACCTTTAACCGAGACCTCATC
ACCCAGGTTAAGATCAAGGTCTTTTCACCTGGCCCGCATGGACACCCAGACCAGGTCCCCTACATCGTGA
CCTGGGAAGCCTTGGCTTTTGACCCCCCTCCCTGGGTCAAGCCCTTTGTACACCCTAAGCCTCCGCCTCC
TCTTCCTCCATCCGCCCCGTCTCTCCCCCTTGAACCTCCTCGTTCGACCCCGCCTCGATCCTCCCTTTAT
CCAGCCCTCACTCCTTCTCTAGGCGCCGGAATTGAAGATCTGGGGGATCGATCCTCTAGAGTCCGTTACA
TAACTTACGGTAAATGGCCCGCCTGGCTGACCGCCCAACGACCCCCGCCCATTGACGTCAATAATGACGT
ATGTTCCCATAGTAACGCCAATAGGGACTTTCCATTGACGTCAATGGGTGGAGTATTTACGGTAAACTGC
CCACTTGGCAGTACATCAAGTGTATCATATGCCAAGTACGCCCCCTATTGACGTCAATGACGGTAAATGG
CCCGCCTGGCATTATGCCCAGTACATGACCTTATGGGACTTTCCTACTTGGCAGTACATCTACGTATTAG
TCATCGCTATTACCATGGTGATGCGGTTTTGGCAGTACATCAATGGGCGTGGATAGCGGTTTGACTCACG
GGGATTTCCAAGTCTCCACCCCATTGACGTCAATGGGAGTTTGTTTTGGCACCAAAATCAACGGGACTTT
CCAAAATGTCGTAACAACTCCGCCCCATTGACGCAAATGGGCGGTAGGCGTGTACGGTGGGAGGTCTATA
TAAGCAGAGCTCGTTTAGTGAACCGTCAGATCGCCTGGAGACGCCATCCACGCTGTTTTGACCTCCATAG
AAGACACCGGGACCGATCCAGCCTCCGCGGCCGGGAACGGTGCATTGGAACGGACCTGCAGGAATTGATC
CGCGGCCGCAATGGTGATGTTCAAGAAGATCAAGTCTTTTGAGGTGGTCTTTAACGACCCTGAAAAGGTG
TACGGCAGTGGCGAGAAGGTGGCTGGCCGGGTGATAGTGGAGGTGTGTGAAGTTACTCGTGTCAAAGCCG
TTAGGATCCTGGCTTGCGGAGTGGCTAAAGTGCTTTGGATGCAGGGATCCCAGCAGTGCAAACAGACTTC
GGAGTACCTGCGCTATGAAGACACGCTTCTTCTGGAAGACCAGCCAACAGGTGAGAATGAGATGGTGATC
ATGAGACCTGGAAACAAATATGAGTACAAGTTCGGCTTTGAGCTTCCTCAGGGGCCTCTGGGAACATCCT
TCAAAGGAAAATATGGGTGTGTAGACTACTGGGTGAAGGCTTTTCTTGACCGCCCGAGCCAGCCAACTCA
AGAGACAAAGAAAAACTTTGAAGTAGTGGATCTGGTGGATGTCAATACCCCTGATTTAATGGCACCTGTG
TCTGCTAAAAAAGAAAAGAAAGTTTCCTGCATGTTCATTCCTGATGGGCGGGTGTCTGTCTCTGCTCGAA
TTGACAGAAAAGGATTCTGTGAAGGTGATGAGATTTCCATCCATGCTGACTTTGAGAATACATGTTCCCG
AATTGTGGTCCCCAAAGCTGCCATTGTGGCCCGCCACACTTACCTTGCCAATGGCCAGACCAAGGTGCTG
ACTCAGAAGTTGTCATCAGTCAGAGGCAATCATATTATCTCAGGGACATGCGCATCATGGCGTGGCAAGA
GCCTTCGGGTTCAGAAGATCAGGCCTTCTATCCTGGGCTGCAACATCCTTCGAGTTGAATATTCCTTACT
GATCTATGTTAGCGTTCCTGGATCCAAGAAGGTCATCCTTGACCTGCCCCTGGTAATTGGCAGCAGATCA
GGTCTAAGCAGCAGAACATCCAGCATGGCCAGCCGAACCAGCTCTGAGATGAGTTGGGTAGATCTGAACA
TCCCTGATACCCCAGAAGCTCCTCCCTGCTATATGGATGTCATTCCTGAAGATCACCGATTGGAGAGCCC
AACCACTCCTCTGCTAGATGACATGGATGGCTCTCAAGACAGCCCTATCTTTATGTATGCCCCTGAGTTC
AAGTTCATGCCACCACCGACTTATACTGAGGTGGATCCCTGCATCCTCAACAACAATGTGCAGTTAATTA
ACGGATCCTCAAGTTTGCCGGGCGACTATAAAGACCACGACGGTGACTACAAGGACCACGATATAGATTA
CAAAGATGACGACGATAAATGAGGAATTCCGCCCCCCCCCCCCCCCCCCCTCTCCCTCCCCCCCCCCTAA
CGTTACTGGCCGAAGCCGCTTGGAATAAGGCCGGTGTGCGTTTGTCTATATGTTATTTTCCACCATATTG
CCGTCTTTTGGCAATGTGAGGGCCCGGAAACCTGGCCCTGTCTTCTTGACGAGCATTCCTAGGGGTCTTT
CCCCTCTCGCCAAAGGAATGCAAGGTCTGTTGAATGTCGTGAAGGAAGCAGTTCCTCTGGAAGCTTCTTG
AAGACAAACAACGTCTGTAGCGACCCTTTGCAGGCAGCGGAACCCCCCACCTGGCGACAGGTGCCTCTGC
GGCCAAAAGCCACGTGTATAAGATACACCTGCAAAGGCGGCACAACCCCAGTGCCACGTTGTGAGTTGGA
TAGTTGTGGAAAGAGTCAAATGGCTCTCCTCAAGCGTATTCAACAAGGGGCTGAAGGATGCCCAGAAGGT
ACCCCATTGTATGGGATCTGATCTGGGGCCTCGGTGCACATGCTTTACATGTGTTTAGTCGAGGTTAAAA
AAACGTCTAGGCCCCCCGAACCACGGGGACGTGGTTTTCCTTTGAAAAACACGATGATAAGCTTGCCACA
ACCCACAAGGAGACGACCTTCCATGACCGAGTACAAGCCCACGGTGCGCCTCGCCACCCGCGACGACGTC
CCCCGGGCCGTACGCACCCTCGCCGCCGCGTTCGCCGACTACCCCGCCACGCGCCACACCGTCGACCCGG
ACCGCCACATCGAGCGGGTCACCGAGCTGCAAGAACTCTTCCTCACGCGCGTCGGGCTCGACATCGGCAA
GGTGTGGGTCGCGGACGACGGCGCCGCGGTGGCGGTCTGGACCACGCCGGAGAGCGTCGAAGCGGGGGCG
GTGTTCGCCGAGATCGGCCCGCGCATGGCCGAGTTGAGCGGTTCCCGGCTGGCCGCGCAGCAACAGATGG
AAGGCCTCCTGGCGCCGCACCGGCCCAAGGAGCCCGCGTGGTTCCTGGCCACCGTCGGCGTCTCGCCCGA
CCACCAGGGCAAGGGTCTGGGCAGCGCCGTCGTGCTCCCCGGAGTGGAGGCGGCCGAGCGCGCCGGGGTG
CCCGCCTTCCTGGAGACCTCCGCGCCCCGCAACCTCCCCTTCTACGAGCGGCTCGGCTTCACCGTCACCG
CCGACGTCGAGGTGCCCGAAGGACCGCGCACCTGGTGCATGACCCGCAAGCCCGGTGCCTGACGCCCGCC
CCACGACCCGCAGCGCCCGACCGAAAGGAGCGCACGACCCCATGGCTCCGACCGAAGCCACCCGGGGCGG
CCCCGCCGACCCCGCACCCGCCCCCGAGGCCCACCGACTCTAGTCGAGGGCTGCAGCGCTGCAGAGGCCG
AGTGCAGAACTGCTCCAAAGGGACCTCAAGGCTTTCCGAGGGACACTAGGCTGACTCCATCGAGCCAGTG
TAGAGATAAGCTTATCGATTAGTCCAATTTGTTAAAGACAGGATATCAGTGGTCCAGGCTCTAGTTTTGA
CTCAACAATATCACCAGCTGAAGCCTATAGAGTACGAGCCATAGATAAAATAAAAGATTTTATTTAGTCT
CCAGAAAAAGGGGGGAATGAAAGACCCCACCTGTAGGTTTGGCAAGCTAGCTTAAGTAACGCCATTTTGC
AAGGCATGGAAAAATACATAACTGAGAATAGAGAAGTTCAGATCAAGGTCAGGAACAGATGGAACAGGGT
CGACCCTAGAGAACCATCAGATGTTTCCAGGGTGCCCCAAGGACCTGAAATGACCCTGTGCCTTATTTGA
ACTAACCAATCAGTTCGCTTCTCGCTTCTGTTCGCGCGCTTCTGCTCCCCGAGCTCAATAAAAGAGCCCA
CAACCCCTCACTCGGGGCGCCAGTCCTCCGATTGACTGAGTCGCCCGGGTACCCGTGTATCCAATAAACC
CTCTTGCAGTTGCATCCGACTTGTGGTCTCGCTGTTCCTTGGGAGGGTCTCCTCTGAGTGATTGACTACC
CGTCAGCGGGGGTCTTTCATTTGGGGGCTCGTCCGGGATCGGGAGACCCCTGCCCAGGGACCACCGACCC
ACCACCGGGAGGTAAGCTGGCTGCCTCGCGCGTTTCGGTGATGACGGTGAAAACCTCTGACACATGCAGC
TCCCGGAGACGGTCACAGCTTGTCTGTAAGCGGATGCCGGGAGCAGACAAGCCCGTCAGGGCGCGTCAGC
GGGTGTTGGCGGGTGTCGGGGCGCAGCCATGACCCAGTCACGTAGCGATAGCGGAGTGTAGATCCGGCTG
TGGAATGTGTGTCAGTTAGGGTGTGGAAAGTCCCCAGGCTCCCCAGCAGGCAGAAGTATGCAAAGCATGC
ATCTCAATTAGTCAGCAACCAGGTGTGGAAAGTCCCCAGGCTCCCCAGCAGGCAGAAGTATGCAAAGCAT
GCATCTCAATTAGTCAGCAACCATAGTCCCGCCCCTAACTCCGCCCATCCCGCCCCTAACTCCGCCCAGT
TCCGCCCATTCTCCGCCCCATGGCTGACTAATTTTTTTTATTTATGCAGAGGCCGAGGCCGCCTCGGCCT
CTGAGCTATTCCAGAAGTAGTGAGGAGGCTTTTTTGGAGGCCTAGGCTTTTGCAAAAAGCTTACTGGCTT
AACTATGCGGCATCAGAGCAGATTGTACTGAGAGTGCACCATATGCGGTGTGAAATACCGCACAGATGCG
TAAGGAGAAAATACCGCATCAGGCGCTCTTCCGCTTCCTCGCTCACTGACTCGCTGCGCTCGGTCGTTCG
GCTGCGGCGAGCGGTATCAGCTCACTCAAAGGCGGTAATACGGTTATCCACAGAATCAGGGGATAACGCA
GGAAAGAACATGTGAGCAAAAGGCCAGCAAAAGGCCAGGAACCGTAAAAAGGCCGCGTTGCTGGCGTTTT
TCCATAGGCTCCGCCCCCCTGACGAGCATCACAAAAATCGACGCTCAAGTCAGAGGTGGCGAAACCCGAC
AGGACTATAAAGATACCAGGCGTTTCCCCCTGGAAGCTCCCTCGTGCGCTCTCCTGTTCCGACCCTGCCG
CTTACCGGATACCTGTCCGCCTTTCTCCCTTCGGGAAGCGTGGCGCTTTCTCATAGCTCACGCTGTAGGT
ATCTCAGTTCGGTGTAGGTCGTTCGCTCCAAGCTGGGCTGTGTGCACGAACCCCCCGTTCAGCCCGACCG
CTGCGCCTTATCCGGTAACTATCGTCTTGAGTCCAACCCGGTAAGACACGACTTATCGCCACTGGCAGCA
GCCACTGGTAACAGGATTAGCAGAGCGAGGTATGTAGGCGGTGCTACAGAGTTCTTGAAGTGGTGGCCTA
ACTACGGCTACACTAGAAGGACAGTATTTGGTATCTGCGCTCTGCTGAAGCCAGTTACCTTCGGAAAAAG
AGTTGGTAGCTCTTGATCCGGCAAACAAACCACCGCTGGTAGCGGTGGTTTTTTTGTTTGCAAGCAGCAG
ATTACGCGCAGAAAAAAAGGATCTCAAGAAGATCCTTTGATCTTTTCTACGGGGTCTGACGCTCAGTGGA
ACGAAAACTCACGTTAAGGGATTTTGGTCATGAGATTATCAAAAAGGATCTTCACCTAGATCCTTTTAAA
TTAAAAATGAAGTTTTAAATCAATCTAAAGTATATATGAGTAAACTTGGTCTGACAGTTACCAATGCTTA
ATCAGTGAGGCACCTATCTCAGCGATCTGTCTATTTCGTTCATCCATAGTTGCCTGACTCCCCGTCGTGT
AGATAACTACGATACGGGAGGGCTTACCATCTGGCCCCAGTGCTGCAATGATACCGCGAGACCCACGCTC
ACCGGCTCCAGATTTATCAGCAATAAACCAGCCAGCCGGAAGGGCCGAGCGCAGAAGTGGTCCTGCAACT
TTATCCGCCTCCATCCAGTCTATTAATTGTTGCCGGGAAGCTAGAGTAAGTAGTTCGCCAGTTAATAGTT
TGCGCAACGTTGTTGCCATTGCTGCAGGCATCGTGGTGTCACGCTCGTCGTTTGGTATGGCTTCATTCAG
CTCCGGTTCCCAACGATCAAGGCGAGTTACATGATCCCCCATGTTGTGCAAAAAAGCGGTTAGCTCCTTC
GGTCCTCCGATCGTTGTCAGAAGTAAGTTGGCCGCAGTGTTATCACTCATGGTTATGGCAGCACTGCATA
ATTCTCTTACTGTCATGCCATCCGTAAGATGCTTTTCTGTGACTGGTGAGTACTCAACCAAGTCATTCTG
AGAATAGTGTATGCGGCGACCGAGTTGCTCTTGCCCGGCGTCAACACGGGATAATACCGCGCCACATAGC
AGAACTTTAAAAGTGCTCATCATTGGAAAACGTTCTTCGGGGCGAAAACTCTCAAGGATCTTACCGCTGT
TGAGATCCAGTTCGATGTAACCCACTCGTGCACCCAACTGATCTTCAGCATCTTTTACTTTCACCAGCGT
TTCTGGGTGAGCAAAAACAGGAAGGCAAAATGCCGCAAAAAAGGGAATAAGGGCGACACGGAAATGTTGA
ATACTCATACTCTTCCTTTTTCAATATTATTGAAGCATTTATCAGGGTTATTGTCTCATGAGCGGATACA
TATTTGAATGTATTTAGAAAAATAAACAAATAGGGGTTCCGCGCACATTTCCCCGAAAAGTGCCACCTGA
CGTCTAAGAAACCATTATTATCATGACATTAACCTATAAAAATAGGCGTATCACGAGGCCCTTTCGTCTT
CAAGAATTAGCTTGGCCATTGCATACGTTGTATCCATATCATAATATGTACATTTATATTGGCTCATGTC
CAACATTACCGCCATGTTGACATTGATTATTGACTAGTTATTAATAGTAATCAATTACGGGGTCATTAGT
TCATAGCCCATATATGGAGT
Features (pLannotate 1.2.2; 23 found; start..end, strand, type, name):
    309..512     +  promoter       CMV promoter: human cytomegalovirus (CMV) immediate early promoter
    513..688     +  LTR            5' LTR (truncated): truncated long terminal repeat from Moloney murine sarcoma virus
    810..1084    +  misc_feature   MESV Ψ (fragment): packaging signal of murine embryonic stem cell virus
   1151..1567    +  CDS            gag (truncated): truncated Moloney murine leukemia virus (MMLV) gag gene lacking the start codon
   1604..1907    +  enhancer       CMV enhancer: human cytomegalovirus immediate early enhancer
   1908..2111    +  promoter       CMV promoter: human cytomegalovirus (CMV) immediate early promoter
   2251..3423    +  CDS            TXNIP: TXNIP_HUMAN - Also known as VDUP1. Experimental evidence at protein level: Swiss-Prot protein existence level 1. May act as an oxidative stress mediator by inhibiting thioredoxin activity or by limiting its bioavailability. Interacts with COPS5 and restores COPS5-induced suppression of CDKN1B stability, blocking the COPS5-mediated translocation of CDKN1B from the nucleus to the cytoplasm. Functions as a transcriptional repressor, possibly by acting as a bridge molecule between transcription factors and corepressor complexes, and over-expression will induce G0/G1 cell cycle arrest. Required for
   3495..3518    +  CDS            3xFLAG (fragment): three tandem FLAG® epitope tags
   3530..3550    -  promoter       chicken β-actin promoter (fragment): contains a 21-bp deletion relative to the standard chicken β-actin promoter
   3658..4120    +  misc_feature   IRES: internal ribosome entry site (IRES) of the encephalomyocarditis virus (EMCV)
   4153..4752    +  CDS            PuroR: puromycin N-acetyltransferase; pac from Streptomyces alboniger; confers resistance to puromycin
   4802..4867    +  CDS            dmpM (fragment): DMPM_STRAD - Protein inferred from homology: Swiss-Prot protein existence level 3. From Streptomyces alboniger.
   4880..4951    +  CDS            Mos (fragment): MOS_MOUSE - Experimental evidence at transcript level: Swiss-Prot protein existence level 2. From Mus musculus (Mouse).
   4984..5084    +  CDS            env (fragment): murine leukemia virus gPr80 envelope polyprotein precursor; env; proteolytically cleaved into gp70SU and p15TM subunits
   5126..5551    +  LTR            3' LTR (ΔU3): self-inactivating 3' long terminal repeat (LTR) from Moloney murine leukemia virus
   5620..5660    +  CDS            rop (fragment): Rop protein, which maintains plasmids at low copy number; rop
   5762..5800    +  misc_feature   bom (fragment): basis of mobility region from pBR322
   5817..6146    +  promoter       SV40 promoter: SV40 enhancer and early promoter
   6152..6253    +  misc_feature   bom (fragment): basis of mobility region from pBR322
   6439..7027    -  rep_origin     ori: high-copy-number ColE1/pMB1/pBR322/pUC origin of replication
   7198..8058    -  CDS            AmpR: β-lactamase; bla; confers resistance to ampicillin, carbenicillin, and related antibiotics
   8059..8163    -  promoter       AmpR promoter: bla
   8349..308     +  enhancer       CMV enhancer (across the origin): human cytomegalovirus immediate early enhancer
