[The description below was written by a language model from this plasmid's Addgene catalogue record and pLannotate feature annotations shown in this document.]
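Description:
WT TXNIP-FLAG is a self-inactivating gammaretroviral expression plasmid built on the pQCXIP backbone, carrying wild-type human TXNIP (thioredoxin-interacting protein, an arrestin-family member also known as VDUP1 or ARRDC6) fused at its C terminus to a 3xFLAG epitope tag supplied by a modified backbone. The 8.4 kb plasmid is propagated in E. coli through a high-copy ColE1/pUC-type origin with ampicillin resistance (β-lactamase).

The viral genome begins with a hybrid 5′ end in which a CMV enhancer/promoter drives a truncated murine sarcoma virus LTR, giving strong genomic RNA transcription in packaging cells. It is followed by the Ψ packaging signal and a truncated, start-codon-less gag segment that supports encapsidation. The 3′ LTR has a U3 deletion, so after reverse transcription and integration both LTRs are transcriptionally inactive and expression depends on the internal CMV immediate-early enhancer/promoter. That promoter drives a bicistronic transcript: TXNIP, cloned between NotI and PacI sites, joined to the FLAG tag (which the automated annotation detects only as a fragment), then an EMCV IRES and the puromycin N-acetyltransferase gene. This links puromycin resistance to transgene expression in transduced cells. Several short annotated fragments (chicken β-actin promoter, dmpM, Mos, env, rop, bom) appear to be backbone remnants or chance matches rather than functional parts. An SV40 promoter region also lies in the plasmid backbone outside the LTRs.

The construct suits transient expression or, after packaging with gag-pol and envelope functions supplied in trans, generation of stable puromycin-selected mammalian cell lines expressing detectable, immunoprecipitable TXNIP. The associated work concerns TXNIP and ubiquitin in lysosomal trafficking of the glucose transporter GLUT1.
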