Addgene plasmid #200091: WT TXNIP-FLAG
Purpose: WT human TXNIP with C-terminal 3xFLAG tag in pQCXIP vector
Depositing lab: Jason MacGurn. Depositing organization: Vanderbilt University. Publication: Lysosomal trafficking of the glucose transporter GLUT1 requires sequential regulation by TXNIP and ubiquitin. Qualls-Histed SJ, Nielsen CP, MacGurn JA. iScience. 2023 Feb 6;26(3):106150. doi: 10.1016/j.isci.2023.106150. eCollection 2023 Mar 17. PubMed 36890792.
Backbone
  Vector backbone: pQCXIP
  Backbone manufacturer: ClonTech
  Backbone size w/o insert (bp): 7265
  Total vector size (bp): 8420
  Modifications to backbone: C-terminal 3xFLAG tag added
  Vector type: Mammalian Expression, Retroviral
  Selectable markers: Puromycin
Growth in bacteria
  Bacterial resistance: Ampicillin, 100 μg/mL
  Growth temperature: 37°C
  Growth strain: NEB Stable
  Copy number: High Copy
Gene/Insert
  Gene/Insert name: TXNIP
  Species: H. sapiens (human)
  Insert size (bp): 1174
  GenBank ID: NM_001313972.2
  Entrez Gene: TXNIP (a.k.a. ARRDC6, EST01027, HHCPA78, THIF, VDUP1)
  Promoter: CMV
  Tag / fusion protein: 3xFLAG (C terminal on backbone)
  Cloning method: Restriction Enzyme; 5′ cloning site NotI (not destroyed); 3′ cloning site PacI (not destroyed)
  Sequencing primers: 5′ AACCGTCAGATCGCCTGGAG
Terms and licenses: Academic/Nonprofit Terms; Industry Terms: Not Available to Industry
How to cite: WT TXNIP-FLAG was a gift from Jason MacGurn (Addgene plasmid # 200091 ; http://n2t.net/addgene:200091 ; RRID:Addgene_200091)
